Addgene plasmid #203566: pCAG-GST-ATG14
Purpose: Mammalian expression of GST tagged ATG14
Depositing lab: James Hurley. Depositing organization: University of California, Berkeley. Publication: Structure and activation of the human autophagy-initiating ULK1C:PI3KC3-C1 supercomplex. Chen M, Nguyen TN, Ren X, Khuu G, Cook ASI, Zhao Y, Yildiz A, Lazarou M, Hurley JH. Nat Struct Mol Biol. 2025 Sep;32(9):1596-1605. doi: 10.1038/s41594-025-01557-x. Epub 2025 May 29. PubMed 40442316.
Backbone
  Vector backbone: pCAG
  Vector type: Mammalian Expression
Growth in bacteria
  Bacterial resistance: Ampicillin, 100 μg/mL
  Growth temperature: 37°C
  Growth strain: DH5alpha
  Copy number: High Copy
Gene/Insert
  Gene/Insert name: ATG14
  Species: H. sapiens (human)
  GenBank ID: NP_055739.2
  Entrez Gene: ATG14 (a.k.a. ATG14L, BARKOR, KIAA0831)
  Promoter: CMV
  Tag / fusion protein: GST (N terminal on insert)
  Cloning method: Restriction Enzyme; 5′ cloning site KpnI (unknown if destroyed); 3′ cloning site XhoI (unknown if destroyed)
Terms and licenses: Academic/Nonprofit Terms; Industry Terms: Not Available to Industry
Depositor comments: GST-TEVsite-ATG14-stop
How to cite: pCAG-GST-ATG14 was a gift from James Hurley (Addgene plasmid # 203566 ; http://n2t.net/addgene:203566 ; RRID:Addgene_203566)
