[The description below was written by a language model from this plasmid's Addgene catalogue record and pLannotate feature annotations shown in this document.]
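Description:
pCAG-GST-ATG14 is a 7,016 nt mammalian expression plasmid built on the pCAG backbone for producing human ATG14 (also known as ATG14L or BARKOR) as an N-terminal GST fusion. It is maintained in E. coli through a high-copy ColE1/pUC-type origin and selected with ampicillin via the β-lactamase gene under its own bla promoter. The backbone also carries remnants of a lac promoter/operator region and an SV40 origin with an adjacent SV40 poly(A) signal. The SV40 origin can support episomal replication in cells expressing large T antigen. No mammalian selection marker is annotated, which suits transient transfection.

The catalogue lists the promoter as CMV, but the feature table shows the full composite CAG arrangement: the CMV immediate-early enhancer, the chicken β-actin promoter and a chimeric chicken β-actin/rabbit β-globin intron, a combination that gives strong, broadly active expression. Downstream lies the open reading frame, described by the depositor as GST, a TEV site, ATG14 and a stop codon. It consists of Schistosoma japonicum glutathione S-transferase, a tobacco etch virus protease recognition site and the ATG14 coding sequence, cloned between KpnI and XhoI sites. Transcripts are terminated by the rabbit β-globin polyadenylation signal. The short HBB fragments flagged on either side of the insert are most likely β-globin-derived vector sequence rather than part of the expressed protein.

The GST tag allows capture on glutathione resin, and TEV cleavage can then release ATG14 from the tag. The associated publication concerns the structure and activation of the human ULK1 complex and PI3KC3-C1 supercomplex in autophagy initiation, so the plasmid was presumably used for expression and purification of ATG14 for such studies.
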