Features (pLannotate 1.2.2; 20 found; start..end, strand, type, name):
      1..380     +  enhancer       CMV enhancer: human cytomegalovirus immediate early enhancer
    382..657     +  promoter       chicken β-actin promoter: No description available
    658..1674    +  intron         chimeric intron: chimera between introns from chicken β-actin and rabbit β-globin
   1672..1728    +  CDS            HBB (fragment): HBB_LEPEU - Experimental evidence at protein level: Swiss-Prot protein existence level 1. Involved in oxygen transport from the lung to the various peripheral tissues. From Lepus europaeus (European hare).
   1761..2412    +  CDS            GST (fragment): glutathione S-transferase from Schistosoma japonicum
   2439..2458    +  CDS            TEV site (fragment): tobacco etch virus (TEV) protease recognition and cleavage site
   2466..3941    +  CDS            ATG14: BAKOR_HUMAN - Also known as ATG14L From Homo sapiens (Human).
   3951..4028    +  CDS            HBB (fragment): HBB_PONPY - Experimental evidence at transcript level: Swiss-Prot protein existence level 2. Involved in oxygen transport from the lung to the various peripheral tissues. From Pongo pygmaeus (Bornean orangutan).
   4099..4154    +  polyA_signal   β-globin poly(A) signal: rabbit β-globin polyadenylation signal (Gil and Proudfoot, 1987)
   4539..4555    -  protein_bind   lac operator: The lac repressor binds to the lac operator to inhibit transcription in E. coli. This inhibition can be relieved by adding lactose or isopropyl-β-D-thiogalactopyranoside (IPTG). lac repressor encoded by lacI
   4563..4593    -  promoter       lac promoter: promoter for the E. coli lac operon
   4608..4629    -  protein_bind   CAP binding site: CAP binding activates transcription in the presence of cAMP. E. coli catabolite activator protein
   4642..4681    -  CDS            lacI (fragment): lac repressor; lacI; The lac repressor binds to the lac operator to inhibit transcription in E. coli. This inhibition can be relieved by adding lactose or isopropyl-β-D-thiogalactopyranoside (IPTG).
   4688..4710    +  promoter       SV40 promoter (fragment): SV40 enhancer and early promoter
   4734..4869    +  rep_origin     SV40 ori: SV40 origin of replication
   4889..5023    +  polyA_signal   SV40 poly(A) signal: SV40 polyadenylation signal
   5025..5079    -  CDS            lacI (fragment): lac repressor; lacI; The lac repressor binds to the lac operator to inhibit transcription in E. coli. This inhibition can be relieved by adding lactose or isopropyl-β-D-thiogalactopyranoside (IPTG).
   5262..5850    -  rep_origin     ori: high-copy-number ColE1/pMB1/pBR322/pUC origin of replication
   6021..6881    -  CDS            AmpR: β-lactamase; bla; confers resistance to ampicillin, carbenicillin, and related antibiotics
   6882..6986    -  promoter       AmpR promoter: bla
>Addgene plasmid #203566 | pCAG-GST-ATG14 | addgene full sequence | sequence record 400962 | Addgene NGS Result
GACATTGATTATTGACTAGTTATTAATAGTAATCAATTACGGGGTCATTAGTTCATAGCCCATATATGGA
GTTCCGCGTTACATAACTTACGGTAAATGGCCCGCCTGGCTGACCGCCCAACGACCCCCGCCCATTGACG
TCAATAATGACGTATGTTCCCATAGTAACGCCAATAGGGACTTTCCATTGACGTCAATGGGTGGAGTATT
TACGGTAAACTGCCCACTTGGCAGTACATCAAGTGTATCATATGCCAAGTACGCCCCCTATTGACGTCAA
TGACGGTAAATGGCCCGCCTGGCATTATGCCCAGTACATGACCTTATGGGACTTTCCTACTTGGCAGTAC
ATCTACGTATTAGTCATCGCTATTACCATGGTCGAGGTGAGCCCCACGTTCTGCTTCACTCTCCCCATCT
CCCCCCCCTCCCCACCCCCAATTTTGTATTTATTTATTTTTTAATTATTTTGTGCAGCGATGGGGGCGGG
GGGGGGGGGGGSGCGCGCCAGGCGGGGCGGGGCGGGGCGAGGGGCGGGGCGGGGCGAGGCGGAGAGGTGC
GGCGGCAGCCAATCAGAGCGGCGCGCTCCGAAAGTTTCCTTTTATGGCGAGGCGGCGGCGGCGGCGGCCC
TATAAAAAGCGAAGCGCGCGGCGGGCGGGAGTCGCTGCGCGCTGCCTTCGCCCCGTGCCCCGCTCCGCCG
CCGCCTCGCGCCGCCCGCCCCGGCTCTGACTGACCGCGTTACTCCCACAGGTGAGCGGGCGGGACGGCCC
TTCTCCTCCGGGCTGTAATTAGCGCTTGGTTTAATGACGGCTTGTTTCTTTTCTGTGGCTGCGTGAAAGC
CTTGAGGGGCTCCGGGAGGGCCCTTTGTGCGGGGGGAGCGGCTCGGGGGGTGCGTGCGTGTGTGTGTGCG
TGGGGAGCGCCGCGTGCGGCTCCGCGCTGCCCGGCGGCTGTGAGCGCTGCGGGCGCGGCGCGGGGCTTTG
TGCGCTCCGCAGTGTGCGCGAGGGGAGCGCGGCCGGGGGCGGTGCCCCGCGGTGCGGGGGGGGCTGCGAG
GGGAACAAAGGCTGCGTGCGGGGTGTGTGCGTGGGGGGGTGAGCAGGGGGTGTGGGCGCGTCGGTCGGGC
TGCAACCCCCCCTGCACCCCCCTCCCCGAGTTGCTGAGCACGGCCCGGCTTCGGGTGCGGGGCTCCGTAC
GGGGCGTGGCGCGGGGCTCGCCGTGCCGGGCGGGGGGTGGCGGCAGGTGGGGGTGCCGGGCGGGGCGGGG
CCGCCTCGGGCCGGGGAGGGCTCGGGGGAGGGGCGCGGCGGCCCCCGGAGCGCCGGCGGCTGTCGAGGCG
CGGCGAGCCGCAGCCATTGCCTTTTATGGTAATCGTGCGAGAGGGCGCAGGGACTTCCTTTGTCCCAAAT
CTGTGCGGAGCCGAAATCTGGGAGGCGCCGCCGCACCCCCTCTAGCGGGCGCGGGGCGAAGCGGTGCGGC
GCCGGCAGGAAGGAAATGGGCGGGGAGGGCCTTCGTGCGTCGCCGCGCCGCCGTCCCCTTCTCCCTCTCC
AGCCTCGGGGCTGTCCGCGGGGGGACGGCTGCCTTCGGGGGGGACGGGGCAGGGCGGGGTTCGGCTTCTG
GCGTGTGACCGGCGGCTCTAGAGCCTCTGCTAACCATGTTCATGCCTTCTTCTTTTTCCTACAGCTCCTG
GGCAACGTGCTGGTTATTGTGCTGTCTCATCATTTTGGCAAAGAATTCCTCGATCGACGGTATCGATAGC
CACCATGGCATCCCCTATACTAGGTTATTGGAAAATTAAGGGCCTTGTGCAACCCACTCGACTTCTTTTG
GAATATCTTGAAGAAAAATATGAAGAGCATTTGTATGAGCGCGATGAAGGTGATAAATGGCGAAACAAAA
AGTTTGAATTGGGTTTGGAGTTTCCCAATCTTCCTTATTATATTGATGGTGATGTTAAATTAACACAGTC
TATGGCCATCATACGTTATATAGCTGACAAGCACAACATGTTGGGTGGTTGTCCAAAAGAGCGTGCAGAG
ATTTCAATGCTTGAAGGAGCGGTTTTGGATATTAGATACGGTGTTTCGAGAATTGCATATAGTAAAGACT
TTGAAACTCTCAAAGTTGATTTTCTTAGCAAGCTACCTGAAATGCTGAAAATGTTCGAAGATCGTTTATG
TCATAAAACATATTTAAATGGTGATCATGTAACCCATCCTGACTTCATGTTGTATGACGCTCTTGATGTT
GTTTTATACATGGACCCAATGTGCCTGGATGCGTTCCCAAAATTAGTTTGTTTTAAAAAACGTATTGAAG
CTATCCCACAAATTGATAAGTACTTGAAATCCAGCAAGTATATAGCATGGCCTTTGCAGGGCTGGCAAGC
CACGTTTGGTGGTGGCGACCATCCTCCAAAATCGGATGATTACGATATCCCAACGACCGAAAACCTGTAT
TTTCAGGGTGGTACCATGGCTTCCCCATCTGGAAAGGGAGCTAGGGCTCTGGAGGCTCCTGGATGCGGAC
CACGGCCCCTGGCCAGAGACCTGGTGGATAGCGTGGACGATGCTGAGGGGCTGTACGTGGCCGTGGAAAG
ATGCCCCCTGTGTAATACCACACGGAGAAGGCTGACATGCGCCAAGTGTGTGCAGTCCGGGGATTTCGTG
TATTTTGACGGACGCGATCGGGAGAGATTCATTGACAAGAAAGAAAGGCTGTCCCGCCTGAAGTCTAAAC
AGGAGGAATTTCAGAAAGAGGTGCTGAAGGCCATGGAGGGCAAGTGGATCACTGATCAGCTGAGGTGGAA
AATCATGTCCTGCAAGATGCGCATTGAGCAGCTGAAACAGACCATCTGTAAGGGAAACGAGGAAATGGAG
AAAAATAGCGAAGGCCTGCTGAAGACAAAAGAAAAGAATCAGAAGCTGTACTCCCGGGCTCAGAGACACC
AGGAGAAGAAAGAAAAAATTCAGAGGCATAACCGCAAGCTGGGCGATCTGGTGGAGAAGAAAACCATCGA
CCTGAGGTCTCACTATGAACGCCTGGCCAATCTGCGCCGGAGCCATATCCTGGAGCTGACATCCGTGATC
TTCCCAATTGAGGAAGTGAAAACTGGAGTGAGGGACCCCGCTGATGTGAGCTCCGAGAGTGACTCAGCCA
TGACCTCTAGTACAGTGAGTAAGCTGGCTGAAGCCAGAAGGACTACCTACCTGTCAGGCCGCTGGGTGTG
CGACGATCACAACGGCGATACAAGCATCTCCATTACTGGGCCCTGGATTAGCCTGCCTAACAATGGCGAC
TATAGTGCCTACTATTCATGGGTGGAGGAAAAGAAAACAACTCAGGGGCCAGATATGGAGCAGTCTAATC
CCGCTTACACTATCAGTGCCGCTCTGTGCTATGCCACCCAGCTGGTGAACATCCTGTCTCATATTCTGGA
CGTGAACCTGCCCAAGAAACTGTGCAATTCAGAGTTCTGTGGCGAAAACCTGAGCAAACAGAAGTTTACT
AGGGCTGTGAAGAAACTGAACGCCAATATTCTGTACCTGTGTTTTAGCCAGCACGTGAATCTGGATCAGC
TGCAGCCTCTGCATACCCTGCGCAACCTGATGTATCTGGTGTCCCCTTCAAGCGAGCACCTGGGAAGGTC
TGGACCATTCGAAGTGAGAGCTGATCTGGAGGAAAGCATGGAGTTTGTGGACCCTGGAGTGGCCGGCGAG
TCTGACGAAAGTGGGGATGAGCGGGTGTCTGACGAGGAAACTGATCTGGGAACCGACTGGGAAAACCTGC
CTAGTCCAAGATTCTGTGACATCCCATCTCAGAGTGTGGAGGTGTCACAGAGCCAGTCCACACAGGCTTC
CCCCCCTATTGCTTCCTCTAGTGCTGGAGGAATGATCTCAAGCGCCGCTGCCTCAGTGACCAGCTGGTTT
AAGGCCTACACAGGCCATAGGTGACTCGAGGAATTCACTCCTCAGGTGCAGGCTGCCTATCAGAAGGTGG
TGGCTGGTGTGGCCAATGCCCTGGCTCACAAATACCACTGAGATCTTTTTCCCTCTGCCAAAAATTATGG
GGACATCATGAAGCCCCTTGAGCATCTGACTTCTGGCTAATAAAGGAAATTTATTTTCATTGCAATAGTG
TGTTGGAATTTTTTGTGTCTCTCACTCGGAAGGACATATGGGAGGGCAAATCATTTAAAACATCAGAATG
AGTATTTGGTTTAGAGTTTGGCAACATATGCCCATATGCTGGCTGCCATGAACAAAGGTTGGCTATAAAG
AGGTCATCAGTATATGAAACAGCCCCCTGCTGTCCATTCCTTATTCCATAGAAAAGCCTTGACTTGAGGT
TAGATTTTTTTTATATTTTGTTTTGTGTTATTTTTTTCTTTAACATCCCTAAAATTTTCCTTACATGTTT
TACTAGCCAGATTTTTCCTCCTCTCCTGACTACTCCCAGTCATAGCTGTCCCTCTTCTCTTATGGAGATC
CCTCGACCTGCAGCCCAAGCTTGGCGTAATCATGGTCATAGCTGTTTCCTGTGTGAAATTGTTATCCGCT
CACAATTCCACACAACATACGAGCCGGAAGCATAAAGTGTAAAGCCTGGGGTGCCTAATGAGTGAGCTAA
CTCACATTAATTGCGTTGCGCTCACTGCCCGCTTTCCAGTCGGGAAACCTGTCGTGCCAGCGGATCCGCA
TCTCAATTAGTCAGCAACCATAGTCCCGCCCCTAACTCCGCCCATCCCGCCCCTAACTCCGCCCAGTTCC
GCCCATTCTCCGCCCCATGGCTGACTAATTTTTTTTATTTATGCAGAGGCCGAGGCCGCCTCGGCCTCTG
AGCTATTCCAGAAGTAGTGAGGAGGCTTTTTTGGAGGCCTAGGCTTTTGCAAAAAGCTAACTTGTTTATT
GCAGCTTATAATGGTTACAAATAAAGCAATAGCATCACAAATTTCACAAATAAAGCATTTTTTTCACTGC
ATTCTAGTTGTGGTTTGTCCAAACTCATCAATGTATCTTATCATGTCTGGATCCGCTGCATTAATGAATC
GGCCAACGCGCGGGGAGAGGCGGTTTGCGTATTGGGCGCTCTTCCGCTTCCTCGCTCACTGACTCGCTGC
GCTCGGTCGTTCGGCTGCGGCGAGCGGTATCAGCTCACTCAAAGGCGGTAATACGGTTATCCACAGAATC
AGGGGATAACGCAGGAAAGAACATGTGAGCAAAAGGCCAGCAAAAGGCCAGGAACCGTAAAAAGGCCGCG
TTGCTGGCGTTTTTCCATAGGCTCCGCCCCCCTGACGAGCATCACAAAAATCGACGCTCAAGTCAGAGGT
GGCGAAACCCGACAGGACTATAAAGATACCAGGCGTTTCCCCCTGGAAGCTCCCTCGTGCGCTCTCCTGT
TCCGACCCTGCCGCTTACCGGATACCTGTCCGCCTTTCTCCCTTCGGGAAGCGTGGCGCTTTCTCATAGC
TCACGCTGTAGGTATCTCAGTTCGGTGTAGGTCGTTCGCTCCAAGCTGGGCTGTGTGCACGAACCCCCCG
TTCAGCCCGACCGCTGCGCCTTATCCGGTAACTATCGTCTTGAGTCCAACCCGGTAAGACACGACTTATC
GCCACTGGCAGCAGCCACTGGTAACAGGATTAGCAGAGCGAGGTATGTAGGCGGTGCTACAGAGTTCTTG
AAGTGGTGGCCTAACTACGGCTACACTAGAAGAACAGTATTTGGTATCTGCGCTCTGCTGAAGCCAGTTA
CCTTCGGAAAAAGAGTTGGTAGCTCTTGATCCGGCAAACAAACCACCGCTGGTAGCGGTGGTTTTTTTGT
TTGCAAGCAGCAGATTACGCGCAGAAAAAAAGGATCTCAAGAAGATCCTTTGATCTTTTCTACGGGGTCT
GACGCTCAGTGGAACGAAAACTCACGTTAAGGGATTTTGGTCATGAGATTATCAAAAAGGATCTTCACCT
AGATCCTTTTAAATTAAAAATGAAGTTTTAAATCAATCTAAAGTATATATGAGTAAACTTGGTCTGACAG
TTACCAATGCTTAATCAGTGAGGCACCTATCTCAGCGATCTGTCTATTTCGTTCATCCATAGTTGCCTGA
CTCCCCGTCGTGTAGATAACTACGATACGGGAGGGCTTACCATCTGGCCCCAGTGCTGCAATGATACCGC
GAGACCCACGCTCACCGGCTCCAGATTTATCAGCAATAAACCAGCCAGCCGGAAGGGCCGAGCGCAGAAG
TGGTCCTGCAACTTTATCCGCCTCCATCCAGTCTATTAATTGTTGCCGGGAAGCTAGAGTAAGTAGTTCG
CCAGTTAATAGTTTGCGCAACGTTGTTGCCATTGCTACAGGCATCGTGGTGTCACGCTCGTCGTTTGGTA
TGGCTTCATTCAGCTCCGGTTCCCAACGATCAAGGCGAGTTACATGATCCCCCATGTTGTGCAAAAAAGC
GGTTAGCTCCTTCGGTCCTCCGATCGTTGTCAGAAGTAAGTTGGCCGCAGTGTTATCACTCATGGTTATG
GCAGCACTGCATAATTCTCTTACTGTCATGCCATCCGTAAGATGCTTTTCTGTGACTGGTGAGTACTCAA
CCAAGTCATTCTGAGAATAGTGTATGCGGCGACCGAGTTGCTCTTGCCCGGCGTCAATACGGGATAATAC
CGCGCCACATAGCAGAACTTTAAAAGTGCTCATCATTGGAAAACGTTCTTCGGGGCGAAAACTCTCAAGG
ATCTTACCGCTGTTGAGATCCAGTTCGATGTAACCCACTCGTGCACCCAACTGATCTTCAGCATCTTTTA
CTTTCACCAGCGTTTCTGGGTGAGCAAAAACAGGAAGGCAAAATGCCGCAAAAAAGGGAATAAGGGCGAC
ACGGAAATGTTGAATACTCATACTCTTCCTTTTTCAATATTATTGAAGCATTTATCAGGGTTATTGTCTC
ATGAGCGGATACATATTTGAATGTATTTAGAAAAATAAACAAATAGGGGTTCCGCGCACATTTCCCCGAA
AAGTGCCACCTGGGTC
