>Addgene plasmid #203566 | pCAG-GST-ATG14 | depositor partial sequence | sequence record 394718 | GST-TEVsite (ClaI/KpnI)
ATGGCATCCCCTATACTAGGTTATTGGAAAATTAAGGGCCTTGTGCAACCCACTCGACTTCTTTTGGAAT
ATCTTGAAGAAAAATATGAAGAGCATTTGTATGAGCGCGATGAAGGTGATAAATGGCGAAACAAAAAGTT
TGAATTGGGTTTGGAGTTTCCCAATCTTCCTTATTATATTGATGGTGATGTTAAATTAACACAGTCTATG
GCCATCATACGTTATATAGCTGACAAGCACAACATGTTGGGTGGTTGTCCAAAAGAGCGTGCAGAGATTT
CAATGCTTGAAGGAGCGGTTTTGGATATTAGATACGGTGTTTCGAGAATTGCATATAGTAAAGACTTTGA
AACTCTCAAAGTTGATTTTCTTAGCAAGCTACCTGAAATGCTGAAAATGTTCGAAGATCGTTTATGTCAT
AAAACATATTTAAATGGTGATCATGTAACCCATCCTGACTTCATGTTGTATGACGCTCTTGATGTTGTTT
TATACATGGACCCAATGTGCCTGGATGCGTTCCCAAAATTAGTTTGTTTTAAAAAACGTATTGAAGCTAT
CCCACAAATTGATAAGTACTTGAAATCCAGCAAGTATATAGCATGGCCTTTGCAGGGCTGGCAAGCCACG
TTTGGTGGTGGCGACCATCCTCCAAAATCGGATGATTACGATATCCCAACGACCGAAAACCTGTATTTTC
AGGGT
