>Addgene plasmid #203566 | pCAG-GST-ATG14 | depositor partial sequence | sequence record 394719 | ATG14 (KpnI/XhoI)
ATGGCTTCCCCATCTGGAAAGGGAGCTAGGGCTCTGGAGGCTCCTGGATGCGGACCACGGCCCCTGGCCA
GAGACCTGGTGGATAGCGTGGACGATGCTGAGGGGCTGTACGTGGCCGTGGAAAGATGCCCCCTGTGTAA
TACCACACGGAGAAGGCTGACATGCGCCAAGTGTGTGCAGTCCGGGGATTTCGTGTATTTTGACGGACGC
GATCGGGAGAGATTCATTGACAAGAAAGAAAGGCTGTCCCGCCTGAAGTCTAAACAGGAGGAATTTCAGA
AAGAGGTGCTGAAGGCCATGGAGGGCAAGTGGATCACTGATCAGCTGAGGTGGAAAATCATGTCCTGCAA
GATGCGCATTGAGCAGCTGAAACAGACCATCTGTAAGGGAAACGAGGAAATGGAGAAAAATAGCGAAGGC
CTGCTGAAGACAAAAGAAAAGAATCAGAAGCTGTACTCCCGGGCTCAGAGACACCAGGAGAAGAAAGAAA
AAATTCAGAGGCATAACCGCAAGCTGGGCGATCTGGTGGAGAAGAAAACCATCGACCTGAGGTCTCACTA
TGAACGCCTGGCCAATCTGCGCCGGAGCCATATCCTGGAGCTGACATCCGTGATCTTCCCAATTGAGGAA
GTGAAAACTGGAGTGAGGGACCCCGCTGATGTGAGCTCCGAGAGTGACTCAGCCATGACCTCTAGTACAG
TGAGTAAGCTGGCTGAAGCCAGAAGGACTACCTACCTGTCAGGCCGCTGGGTGTGCGACGATCACAACGG
CGATACAAGCATCTCCATTACTGGGCCCTGGATTAGCCTGCCTAACAATGGCGACTATAGTGCCTACTAT
TCATGGGTGGAGGAAAAGAAAACAACTCAGGGGCCAGATATGGAGCAGTCTAATCCCGCTTACACTATCA
GTGCCGCTCTGTGCTATGCCACCCAGCTGGTGAACATCCTGTCTCATATTCTGGACGTGAACCTGCCCAA
GAAACTGTGCAATTCAGAGTTCTGTGGCGAAAACCTGAGCAAACAGAAGTTTACTAGGGCTGTGAAGAAA
CTGAACGCCAATATTCTGTACCTGTGTTTTAGCCAGCACGTGAATCTGGATCAGCTGCAGCCTCTGCATA
CCCTGCGCAACCTGATGTATCTGGTGTCCCCTTCAAGCGAGCACCTGGGAAGGTCTGGACCATTCGAAGT
GAGAGCTGATCTGGAGGAAAGCATGGAGTTTGTGGACCCTGGAGTGGCCGGCGAGTCTGACGAAAGTGGG
GATGAGCGGGTGTCTGACGAGGAAACTGATCTGGGAACCGACTGGGAAAACCTGCCTAGTCCAAGATTCT
GTGACATCCCATCTCAGAGTGTGGAGGTGTCACAGAGCCAGTCCACACAGGCTTCCCCCCCTATTGCTTC
CTCTAGTGCTGGAGGAATGATCTCAAGCGCCGCTGCCTCAGTGACCAGCTGGTTTAAGGCCTACACAGGC
CATAGGTGA
